Addgene plasmid #122780: pAC10057_pLX-DEST-IRES-Neo(1-194)-NpuDnaE(N)
Purpose: Plasmid 57:Lentiviral Gateway desination vector encoding Neo(1-194)-NpuDnaE(N)
Depositing lab: Albert Cheng. Publication: Split Selectable Markers. Jillette N, Du M, Cheng AW. bioRxiv 452979 10.1101/452979.
Backbone
  Vector backbone: pLX302 (Addgene #25896)
  Modifications to backbone: Puromycin removed
  Vector type: Mammalian Expression, Lentiviral ; Gateway Destination
  Selectable markers: Neo(1-194)-NpuDnaE(N)
Growth in bacteria
  Bacterial resistance: Chloramphenicol and Ampicillin, 25 & 100 μg/mL
  Growth temperature: 30°C
  Growth strain: ccdB Survival
  Copy number: Unknown
Gene/Insert
  Gene/Insert name: Neo(1-194)-NpuDnaE(N)
  Species: Synthetic
  Cloning method: Ligation Independent Cloning
  Sequencing primers: 5′ TCCTCGGTCTCGATTCTACG; 3′ agcagcgtatccacatagcg
Terms and licenses: Academic/Nonprofit Terms; Industry Terms: Not Available to Industry
Depositor comments: Please visit https://www.biorxiv.org/content/10.1101/452979v2 for BioRxiv preprint.
How to cite: pAC10057_pLX-DEST-IRES-Neo(1-194)-NpuDnaE(N) was a gift from Albert Cheng (Addgene plasmid # 122780)
