[The description below was written by a language model from this plasmid's Addgene catalogue record and pLannotate feature annotations shown in this document.]
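Description:
pAC10057_pLX-DEST-IRES-Neo(1-194)-NpuDnaE(N) is a lentiviral Gateway destination vector for mammalian expression, built on the pLX302 backbone with the puromycin resistance gene removed. In bacteria it replicates from a high-copy ColE1/pUC origin and also carries an f1 origin. It is selected with ampicillin (AmpR on the backbone) and chloramphenicol (CmR inside the Gateway cassette). Because the cassette also contains the toxic ccdB gene, the unrecombined vector must be propagated in a ccdB-tolerant strain. The viral framework is of the self-inactivating HIV-1 type: an RSV promoter fused to a truncated 5' LTR, the Ψ packaging signal, RRE, cPPT/CTS, WPRE and a ΔU3 3' LTR, followed by an SV40 poly(A) signal and SV40 origin outside the viral genome.

A CMV enhancer/promoter sits upstream of the attR1–CmR–ccdB–attR2 cassette. An LR reaction with an entry clone replaces this cassette with a gene of interest, and a V5 epitope tag lies immediately downstream of attR2, positioned for a C-terminal fusion. An EMCV IRES on the same transcript then drives translation of the synthetic selectable marker: residues 1–194 of neomycin phosphotransferase fused to the N-terminal half of the split NpuDnaE intein. This fragment is one half of a split selectable marker. Full-length, functional NeoR should be reconstituted by intein-mediated protein trans-splicing only when a partner construct supplies the complementary C-terminal intein–Neo fragment, so a single drug, G418, can select cells that have received both vectors. The record does not name the partner plasmid. The feature table also annotates an hPGK promoter just upstream of the cPPT and CMV region, probably left over from the removed puromycin cassette; the record does not state any function for it.
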