Features (pLannotate 1.2.2; 37 found; start..end, strand, type, name):
     65..368     +  enhancer       CMV enhancer: human cytomegalovirus immediate early enhancer
    369..572     +  promoter       CMV promoter: human cytomegalovirus (CMV) immediate early promoter
    595..719     +  protein_bind   attR1: mutant version of attR; recombination site for the Gateway® LR reaction LR Clonase™
    744..774     +  promoter       lac UV5 promoter: E. coli lac promoter with an "up" mutation
    798..827     +  promoter       cat promoter (fragment): promoter of the E. coli cat gene encoding chloramphenicol acetyltransferase
    828..1487    +  CDS            CmR: chloramphenicol acetyltransferase; cat; confers resistance to chloramphenicol
   1666..1824    +  CDS            ccdA (fragment): CCDA_ECO57 - Also known as H, letA. Experimental evidence at protein level: Swiss-Prot protein existence level 1. Antitoxin component of a type II toxin-antitoxin (TA) system which inhibits the post-segregational killing (PSK) of plasmid-free cells, also referred to as a plasmid addiction system. Binds to and blocks the activity of CcdB; will also remove bound CcdB protein from the CcdB-GyrA complex by forming a CcdA-CcdB complex, a process termed rejuvenation. Functions as a transcriptional corepressor for the ccdAB operon, repression also requires CcdB (By similarity). From Escherichia coli
   1829..2131    +  CDS            ccdB: CCDB_ECOLI - Also known as G, letB, letD. Experimental evidence at protein level: Swiss-Prot protein existence level 1. Toxic component of a type II toxin-antitoxin (TA) system, functioning in plasmid maintainence. Responsible for the post- segregational killing (PSK) of plasmid-free cells, also referred to as a plasmid addiction system. Half-life of over 2 hours. Cell killing by CcdB is accompanied by filamentation, defects in chromosome and plasmid segregation, defects in cell division, formation of anucleate cells, decreased DNA synthesis and plasmid loss. Interferes with the activity of DN
   2175..2299    -  protein_bind   attR2: mutant version of attR; recombination site for the Gateway® LR reaction LR Clonase™
   2301..2342    +  CDS            V5 tag: epitope tag from simian virus 5
   2381..2941    +  misc_feature   IRES: internal ribosome entry site (IRES) of the encephalomyocarditis virus (EMCV)
   2944..3528    +  CDS            NeoR/KanR (fragment): aminoglycoside phosphotransferase from Tn5; aph(3')-II (or nptII); confers resistance to neomycin, kanamycin, and G418 (Geneticin®)
   3499..3825    +  CDS            dnaE-N (fragment): DPO3A_SYNY3 - Experimental evidence at protein level: Swiss-Prot protein existence level 1. DNA polymerase III is a complex, multichain enzyme responsible for most of the replicative synthesis in bacteria. This DNA polymerase also exhibits 3' to 5' exonuclease activity. The alpha chain is the DNA polymerase (By similarity). From Synechocystis sp. (strain PCC 6803 / Kazusa).
   3863..4451    +  misc_feature   WPRE: woodchuck hepatitis virus posttranscriptional regulatory element
   4502..4521    +  misc_feature   cPPT/CTS (fragment): central polypurine tract and central termination sequence of HIV-1
   4523..4756    +  LTR            3' LTR (ΔU3): self-inactivating 3' long terminal repeat (LTR) from HIV-1
   4834..4955    +  polyA_signal   SV40 poly(A) signal: SV40 polyadenylation signal
   4995..5130    +  rep_origin     SV40 ori: SV40 origin of replication
   5151..5169    -  promoter       T7 promoter: promoter for bacteriophage T7 RNA polymerase
   5177..5332    +  CDS            lacZα (fragment): LacZα fragment of β-galactosidase; lacZ fragment
   5337..5765    +  rep_origin     f1 ori (sequence partly withheld): f1 bacteriophage origin of replication; arrow indicates direction of (+) strand synthesis
   5818..5922    +  promoter       AmpR promoter: bla
   5923..6783    +  CDS            AmpR: β-lactamase; bla; confers resistance to ampicillin, carbenicillin, and related antibiotics
   6954..7542    +  rep_origin     ori: high-copy-number ColE1/pMB1/pBR322/pUC origin of replication
   7725..7817    +  CDS            lacI (fragment): lac repressor; lacI; The lac repressor binds to the lac operator to inhibit transcription in E. coli. This inhibition can be relieved by adding lactose or isopropyl-β-D-thiogalactopyranoside (IPTG).
   7830..7851    +  protein_bind   CAP binding site: CAP binding activates transcription in the presence of cAMP. E. coli catabolite activator protein
   7866..7896    +  promoter       lac promoter: promoter for the E. coli lac operon
   7904..7920    +  protein_bind   lac operator: The lac repressor binds to the lac operator to inhibit transcription in E. coli. This inhibition can be relieved by adding lactose or isopropyl-β-D-thiogalactopyranoside (IPTG). lac repressor encoded by lacI
   7965..7983    +  promoter       T3 promoter: promoter for bacteriophage T3 RNA polymerase
   8011..8237    +  promoter       RSV promoter: Rous sarcoma virus enhancer/promoter
   8238..8418    +  LTR            5' LTR (truncated): truncated 5' long terminal repeat (LTR) from HIV-1
   8465..8590    +  misc_feature   HIV-1 Ψ: packaging signal of human immunodeficiency virus type 1
   8574..8937    +  CDS            HIV-1 gag (fragment): gag protein from human immunodeficiency virus 1; gag
   9083..9316    +  misc_feature   RRE: The Rev response element (RRE) of HIV-1 allows for Rev-dependent mRNA export from the nucleus to the cytoplasm.
   9693..9719    +  CDS            Rev (fragment): human immunodeficiency virus 1 (HIV-1) Rev protein; rev; enhances nuclear export of unspliced and incompletely spliced viral mRNAs
   9720..10220   +  promoter       hPGK promoter: human phosphoglycerate kinase 1 promoter
  10282..10399   +  misc_feature   cPPT/CTS: central polypurine tract and central termination sequence of HIV-1
>Addgene plasmid #122780 | pAC10057_pLX-DEST-IRES-Neo(1-194)-NpuDnaE(N) | depositor full sequence | sequence record 234278 | pAC10057_pLX-DEST-IRES-Neo(1-194)-NpuDnaE(N) sequence 10451 bps
CCCGGGGTTATTAATAGTAATCAATTACGGGGTCATTAGTTCATAGCCCATATATGGAGTTCCGCGTTAC
ATAACTTACGGTAAATGGCCCGCCTGGCTGACCGCCCAACGACCCCCGCCCATTGACGTCAATAATGACG
TATGTTCCCATAGTAACGCCAATAGGGACTTTCCATTGACGTCAATGGGTGGAGTATTTACGGTAAACTG
CCCACTTGGCAGTACATCAAGTGTATCATATGCCAAGTACGCCCCCTATTGACGTCAATGACGGTAAATG
GCCCGCCTGGCATTATGCCCAGTACATGACCTTATGGGACTTTCCTACTTGGCAGTACATCTACGTATTA
GTCATCGCTATTACCATGGTGATGCGGTTTTGGCAGTACATCAATGGGCGTGGATAGCGGTTTGACTCAC
GGGGATTTCCAAGTCTCCACCCCATTGACGTCAATGGGAGTTTGTTTTGGCACCAAAATCAACGGGACTT
TCCAAAATGTCGTAACAACTCCGCCCCATTGACGCAAATGGGCGGTAGGCGTGTACGGTGGGAGGTCTAT
ATAAGCAGAGCTCTCTGGCTAACTGTCGGGATCAACAAGTTTGTACAAAAAAGCTGAACGAGAAACGTAA
AATGATATAAATATCAATATATTAAATTAGATTTTGCATAAAAAACAGACTACATAATACTGTAAAACAC
AACATATCCAGTCACTATGGCGGCCGCATTAGGCACCCCAGGCTTTACACTTTATGCTTCCGGCTCGTAT
AATGTGTGGATTTTGAGTTAGGATCCGTCGAGATTTTCAGGAGCTAAGGAAGCTAAAATGGAGAAAAAAA
TCACTGGATATACCACCGTTGATATATCCCAATGGCATCGTAAAGAACATTTTGAGGCATTTCAGTCAGT
TGCTCAATGTACCTATAACCAGACCGTTCAGCTGGATATTACGGCCTTTTTAAAGACCGTAAAGAAAAAT
AAGCACAAGTTTTATCCGGCCTTTATTCACATTCTTGCCCGCCTGATGAATGCTCATCCGGAATTCCGTA
TGGCAATGAAAGACGGTGAGCTGGTGATATGGGATAGTGTTCACCCTTGTTACACCGTTTTCCATGAGCA
AACTGAAACGTTTTCATCGCTCTGGAGTGAATACCACGACGATTTCCGGCAGTTTCTACACATATATTCG
CAAGATGTGGCGTGTTACGGTGAAAACCTGGCCTATTTCCCTAAAGGGTTTATTGAGAATATGTTTTTCG
TCTCAGCCAATCCCTGGGTGAGTTTCACCAGTTTTGATTTAAACGTGGCCAATATGGACAACTTCTTCGC
CCCCGTTTTCACCATGGGCAAATATTATACGCAAGGCGACAAGGTGCTGATGCCGCTGGCGATTCAGGTT
CATCATGCCGTTTGTGATGGCTTCCATGTCGGCAGAATGCTTAATGAATTACAACAGTACTGCGATGAGT
GGCAGGGCGGGGCGTAAAGATCTGGATCCGGCTTACTAAAAGCCAGATAACAGTATGCGTATTTGCGCGC
TGATTTTTGCGGTATAAGAATATATACTGATATGTATACCCGAAGTATGTCAAAAAGAGGTATGCTATGA
AGCAGCGTATTACAGTGACAGTTGACAGCGACAGCTATCAGTTGCTCAAGGCATATATGATGTCAATATC
TCCGGTCTGGTAAGCACAACCATGCAGAATGAAGCCCGTCGTCTGCGTGCCGAACGCTGGAAAGCGGAAA
ATCAGGAAGGGATGGCTGAGGTCGCCCGGTTTATTGAAATGAACGGCTCTTTTGCTGACGAGAACAGGGG
CTGGTGAAATGCAGTTTAAGGTTTACACCTATAAAAGAGAGAGCCGTTATCGTCTGTTTGTGGATGTACA
GAGTGATATTATTGACACGCCCGGGCGACGGATGGTGATCCCCCTGGCCAGTGCACGTCTGCTGTCAGAT
AAAGTCTCCCGTGAACTTTACCCGGTGGTGCATATCGGGGATGAAAGCTGGCGCATGATGACCACCGATA
TGGCCAGTGTGCCGGTCTCCGTTATCGGGGAAGAAGTGGCTGATCTCAGCCACCGCGAAAATGACATCAA
AAACGCCATTAACCTGATGTTCTGGGGAATATAAATGTCAGGCTCCCTTATACACAGCCAGTCTGCAGGT
CGACCATAGTGACTGGATATGTTGTGTTTTACAGTATTATGTAGTCTGTTTTTTATGCAAAATCTAATTT
AATATATTGATATTTATATCATTTTACGTTTCTCGTTCAGCTTTCTTGTACAAAGTGGTTGGTAAGCCTA
TCCCTAACCCTCTCCTCGGTCTCGATTCTACGTAGTAATGAGCTAGCAGTCTCGAGGTTAACGAATTCCG
CCCCCCCCCTAACGTTACTGGCCGAAGCCGCTTGGAATAAGGCCGGTGTGCGCTTGTCTATATGTTATTT
TCCACCATATTGCCGTCTTTTGGCAATGTGAGGGCCCGGAAACCTGGCCCTGTCTTCTTGACGAGCATTC
CTAGGGGTCTTTCCCCTCTCGCCAAAGGAATGCAAGGTCTGTTGAATGTCGTGAAGGAAGCAGTTCCTCT
GGAAGCTTCTTGAAGACAAACAACGTCTGTAGCGACCCTTTGCAGGCAGCGGAACCCCCCACCTGGCGAC
AGGTGCCCCTGCGGCCAAAAGCCACGTGTATAAGATACACCTGCAAAGGCGGCACAACCCCAGTGCCACG
TTGTGAGTTGGATAGTTGTGGAAAGAGTCAAATGGCTCTCCTCAAGCGTATTCAACAAGGGGCTGAAGGA
TGCCCAGAAGGTACCCCATTGTATGGGATCTGATCTGGGGCCTCGGTGCACATGCTTTACATGTGTTTAG
TCGAGGTTAAAAAAACGTCTAGGCCCCCCGAACCACGGGGACGTGGTTTTCCTTTGAAAAACACGATAAT
ACCATGGGATCGGCCATTGAACAAGATGGATTGCACGCAGGTTCTCCGGCCGCTTGGGTGGAGAGGCTAT
TCGGCTATGACTGGGCACAACAGACAATCGGCTGCTCTGATGCCGCCGTGTTCCGGCTGTCAGCGCAGGG
GCGCCCGGTTCTTTTTGTCAAGACCGACCTGTCCGGTGCCCTGAATGAACTGCAGGACGAGGCAGCGCGG
CTATCGTGGCTGGCCACGACGGGCGTTCCTTGCGCAGCTGTGCTCGACGTTGTCACTGAAGCGGGAAGGG
ACTGGCTGCTATTGGGCGAAGTGCCGGGGCAGGATCTCCTGTCATCTCACCTTGCTCCTGCCGAGAAAGT
ATCCATCATGGCTGATGCAATGCGGCGGCTGCATACGCTTGATCCGGCTACCTGCCCATTCGACCACCAA
GCGAAACATCGCATCGAGCGAGCACGTACTCGGATGGAAGCCGGTCTTGTCGATCAGGATGATCTGGACG
AAGAGCATCAGGGGCTCGCGCCAGCCGAACTGTTCGCCAGGCTCAAGGCGCGCATGCCCGACGGCGATGA
TCTCGTCGTGACCCATGGCGATGCCTGCCTTTCATACGAGACCGAGATCCTGACTGTCGAGTACGGATTG
CTTCCTATCGGCAAAATCGTGGAGAAGAGGATTGAATGTACCGTCTATTCAGTCGATAATAATGGGAACA
TCTACACACAGCCCGTGGCTCAATGGCACGACAGAGGAGAGCAGGAAGTTTTTGAATACTGTCTCGAGGA
CGGATCCCTCATCCGCGCTACTAAAGATCATAAGTTTATGACCGTGGACGGCCAGATGCTGCCAATTGAC
GAAATTTTTGAACGAGAGCTGGATCTGATGAGAGTCGACAACCTTCCAAACTGAGAATTCACCGGTGGCG
CGTTAAGTCGACAATCAACCTCTGGATTACAAAATTTGTGAAAGATTGACTGGTATTCTTAACTATGTTG
CTCCTTTTACGCTATGTGGATACGCTGCTTTAATGCCTTTGTATCATGCTATTGCTTCCCGTATGGCTTT
CATTTTCTCCTCCTTGTATAAATCCTGGTTGCTGTCTCTTTATGAGGAGTTGTGGCCCGTTGTCAGGCAA
CGTGGCGTGGTGTGCACTGTGTTTGCTGACGCAACCCCCACTGGTTGGGGCATTGCCACCACCTGTCAGC
TCCTTTCCGGGACTTTCGCTTTCCCCCTCCCTATTGCCACGGCGGAACTCATCGCCGCCTGCCTTGCCCG
CTGCTGGACAGGGGCTCGGCTGTTGGGCACTGACAATTCCGTGGTGTTGTCGGGGAAATCATCGTCCTTT
CCTTGGCTGCTCGCCTGTGTTGCCACCTGGATTCTGCGCGGGACGTCCTTCTGCTACGTCCCTTCGGCCC
TCAATCCAGCGGACCTTCCTTCCCGCGGCCTGCTGCCGGCTCTGCGGCCTCTTCCGCGTCTTCGCCTTCG
CCCTCAGACGAGTCGGATCTCCCTTTGGGCCGCCTCCCCGCGTCGACTTTAAGACCAATGACTTACAAGG
CAGCTGTAGATCTTAGCCACTTTTTAAAAGAAAAGGGGGGACTGGAAGGGCTAATTCACTCCCAACGAAG
ACAAGATCTGCTTTTTGCTTGTACTGGGTCTCTCTGGTTAGACCAGATCTGAGCCTGGGAGCTCTCTGGC
TAACTAGGGAACCCACTGCTTAAGCCTCAATAAAGCTTGCCTTGAGTGCTTCAAGTAGTGTGTGCCCGTC
TGTTGTGTGACTCTGGTAACTAGAGATCCCTCAGACCCTTTTAGTCAGTGTGGAAAATCTCTAGCAGTAC
GTATAGTAGTTCATGTCATCTTATTATTCAGTATTTATAACTTGCAAAGAAATGAATATCAGAGAGTGAG
AGGAACTTGTTTATTGCAGCTTATAATGGTTACAAATAAAGCAATAGCATCACAAATTTCACAAATAAAG
CATTTTTTTCACTGCATTCTAGTTGTGGTTTGTCCAAACTCATCAATGTATCTTATCATGTCTGGCTCTA
GCTATCCCGCCCCTAACTCCGCCCATCCCGCCCCTAACTCCGCCCAGTTCCGCCCATTCTCCGCCCCATG
GCTGACTAATTTTTTTTATTTATGCAGAGGCCGAGGCCGCCTCGGCCTCTGAGCTATTCCAGAAGTAGTG
AGGAGGCTTTTTTGGAGGCCTAGGGACGTACCCAATTCGCCCTATAGTGAGTCGTATTACGCGCGCTCAC
TGGCCGTCGTTTTACAACGTCGTGACTGGGAAAACCCTGGCGTTACCCAACTTAATCGCCTTGCAGCACA
TCCCCCTTTCGCCAGCTGGCGTAATAGCGAAGAGGCCCGCACCGATCGCCCTTCCCAACAGTTGCGCAGC
CTGAATGGCGAATGGG
[124 nt withheld, positions 5337-5460]
C
[91 nt withheld, positions 5462-5552]
A
[49 nt withheld, positions 5554-5602]
CCTTTGACGTTGGAGTCCACGTTCTTT
[37 nt withheld, positions 5630-5666]
ACCCTATCTCGGTCTATTCTTTTGATTTATAAGGGATTTTGCCGATTTCGGCCTATTGGTTAAAAAATGA
GCTGATTTAACAAAAATTTAACGCGAATTTTAACAAAATATTAACGCTTACAATTTAGGTGGCACTTTTC
GGGGAAATGTGCGCGGAACCCCTATTTGTTTATTTTTCTAAATACATTCAAATATGTATCCGCTCATGAG
ACAATAACCCTGATAAATGCTTCAATAATATTGAAAAAGGAAGAGTATGAGTATTCAACATTTCCGTGTC
GCCCTTATTCCCTTTTTTGCGGCATTTTGCCTTCCTGTTTTTGCTCACCCAGAAACGCTGGTGAAAGTAA
AAGATGCTGAAGATCAGTTGGGTGCACGAGTGGGTTACATCGAACTGGATCTCAACAGCGGTAAGATCCT
TGAGAGTTTTCGCCCCGAAGAACGTTTTCCAATGATGAGCACTTTTAAAGTTCTGCTATGTGGCGCGGTA
TTATCCCGTATTGACGCCGGGCAAGAGCAACTCGGTCGCCGCATACACTATTCTCAGAATGACTTGGTTG
AGTACTCACCAGTCACAGAAAAGCATCTTACGGATGGCATGACAGTAAGAGAATTATGCAGTGCTGCCAT
AACCATGAGTGATAACACTGCGGCCAACTTACTTCTGACAACGATCGGAGGACCGAAGGAGCTAACCGCT
TTTTTGCACAACATGGGGGATCATGTAACTCGCCTTGATCGTTGGGAACCGGAGCTGAATGAAGCCATAC
CAAACGACGAGCGTGACACCACGATGCCTGTAGCAATGGCAACAACGTTGCGCAAACTATTAACTGGCGA
ACTACTTACTCTAGCTTCCCGGCAACAATTAATAGACTGGATGGAGGCGGATAAAGTTGCAGGACCACTT
CTGCGCTCGGCCCTTCCGGCTGGCTGGTTTATTGCTGATAAATCTGGAGCCGGTGAGCGTGGGTCTCGCG
GTATCATTGCAGCACTGGGGCCAGATGGTAAGCCCTCCCGTATCGTAGTTATCTACACGACGGGGAGTCA
GGCAACTATGGATGAACGAAATAGACAGATCGCTGAGATAGGTGCCTCACTGATTAAGCATTGGTAACTG
TCAGACCAAGTTTACTCATATATACTTTAGATTGATTTAAAACTTCATTTTTAATTTAAAAGGATCTAGG
TGAAGATCCTTTTTGATAATCTCATGACCAAAATCCCTTAACGTGAGTTTTCGTTCCACTGAGCGTCAGA
CCCCGTAGAAAAGATCAAAGGATCTTCTTGAGATCCTTTTTTTCTGCGCGTAATCTGCTGCTTGCAAACA
AAAAAACCACCGCTACCAGCGGTGGTTTGTTTGCCGGATCAAGAGCTACCAACTCTTTTTCCGAAGGTAA
CTGGCTTCAGCAGAGCGCAGATACCAAATACTGTTCTTCTAGTGTAGCCGTAGTTAGGCCACCACTTCAA
GAACTCTGTAGCACCGCCTACATACCTCGCTCTGCTAATCCTGTTACCAGTGGCTGCTGCCAGTGGCGAT
AAGTCGTGTCTTACCGGGTTGGACTCAAGACGATAGTTACCGGATAAGGCGCAGCGGTCGGGCTGAACGG
GGGGTTCGTGCACACAGCCCAGCTTGGAGCGAACGACCTACACCGAACTGAGATACCTACAGCGTGAGCT
ATGAGAAAGCGCCACGCTTCCCGAAGGGAGAAAGGCGGACAGGTATCCGGTAAGCGGCAGGGTCGGAACA
GGAGAGCGCACGAGGGAGCTTCCAGGGGGAAACGCCTGGTATCTTTATAGTCCTGTCGGGTTTCGCCACC
TCTGACTTGAGCGTCGATTTTTGTGATGCTCGTCAGGGGGGCGGAGCCTATGGAAAAACGCCAGCAACGC
GGCCTTTTTACGGTTCCTGGCCTTTTGCTGGCCTTTTGCTCACATGTTCTTTCCTGCGTTATCCCCTGAT
TCTGTGGATAACCGTATTACCGCCTTTGAGTGAGCTGATACCGCTCGCCGCAGCCGAACGACCGAGCGCA
GCGAGTCAGTGAGCGAGGAAGCGGAAGAGCGCCCAATACGCAAACCGCCTCTCCCCGCGCGTTGGCCGAT
TCATTAATGCAGCTGGCACGACAGGTTTCCCGACTGGAAAGCGGGCAGTGAGCGCAACGCAATTAATGTG
AGTTAGCTCACTCATTAGGCACCCCAGGCTTTACACTTTATGCTTCCGGCTCGTATGTTGTGTGGAATTG
TGAGCGGATAACAATTTCACACAGGAAACAGCTATGACCATGATTACGCCAAGCGCGCAATTAACCCTCA
CTAAAGGGAACAAAAGCTGGAGCTGCAAGCTTAATGTAGTCTTATGCAATACTCTTGTAGTCTTGCAACA
TGGTAACGATGAGTTAGCAACATGCCTTACAAGGAGAGAAAAAGCACCGTGCATGCCGATTGGTGGAAGT
AAGGTGGTACGATCGTGCCTTATTAGGAAGGCAACAGACGGGTCTGACATGGATTGGACGAACCACTGAA
TTGCCGCATTGCAGAGATATTGTATTTAAGTGCCTAGCTCGATACATAAACGGGTCTCTCTGGTTAGACC
AGATCTGAGCCTGGGAGCTCTCTGGCTAACTAGGGAACCCACTGCTTAAGCCTCAATAAAGCTTGCCTTG
AGTGCTTCAAGTAGTGTGTGCCCGTCTGTTGTGTGACTCTGGTAACTAGAGATCCCTCAGACCCTTTTAG
TCAGTGTGGAAAATCTCTAGCAGTGGCGCCCGAACAGGGACTTGAAAGCGAAAGGGAAACCAGAGGAGCT
CTCTCGACGCAGGACTCGGCTTGCTGAAGCGCGCACGGCAAGAGGCGAGGGGCGGCGACTGGTGAGTACG
CCAAAAATTTTGACTAGCGGAGGCTAGAAGGAGAGAGATGGGTGCGAGAGCGTCAGTATTAAGCGGGGGA
GAATTAGATCGCGATGGGAAAAAATTCGGTTAAGGCCAGGGGGAAAGAAAAAATATAAATTAAAACATAT
AGTATGGGCAAGCAGGGAGCTAGAACGATTCGCAGTTAATCCTGGCCTGTTAGAAACATCAGAAGGCTGT
AGACAAATACTGGGACAGCTACAACCATCCCTTCAGACAGGATCAGAAGAACTTAGATCATTATATAATA
CAGTAGCAACCCTCTATTGTGTGCATCAAAGGATAGAGATAAAAGACACCAAGGAAGCTTTAGACAAGAT
AGAGGAAGAGCAAAACAAAAGTAAGACCACCGCACAGCAAGCGGCCGCTGATCTTCAGACCTGGAGGAGG
AGATATGAGGGACAATTGGAGAAGTGAATTATATAAATATAAAGTAGTAAAAATTGAACCATTAGGAGTA
GCACCCACCAAGGCAAAGAGAAGAGTGGTGCAGAGAGAAAAAAGAGCAGTGGGAATAGGAGCTTTGTTCC
TTGGGTTCTTGGGAGCAGCAGGAAGCACTATGGGCGCAGCGTCAATGACGCTGACGGTACAGGCCAGACA
ATTATTGTCTGGTATAGTGCAGCAGCAGAACAATTTGCTGAGGGCTATTGAGGCGCAACAGCATCTGTTG
CAACTCACAGTCTGGGGCATCAAGCAGCTCCAGGCAAGAATCCTGGCTGTGGAAAGATACCTAAAGGATC
AACAGCTCCTGGGGATTTGGGGTTGCTCTGGAAAACTCATTTGCACCACTGCTGTGCCTTGGAATGCTAG
TTGGAGTAATAAATCTCTGGAACAGATTTGGAATCACACGACCTGGATGGAGTGGGACAGAGAAATTAAC
AATTACACAAGCTTAATACACTCCTTAATTGAAGAATCGCAAAACCAGCAAGAAAAGAATGAACAAGAAT
TATTGGAATTAGATAAATGGGCAAGTTTGTGGAATTGGTTTAACATAACAAATTGGCTGTGGTATATAAA
ATTATTCATAATGATAGTAGGAGGCTTGGTAGGTTTAAGAATAGTTTTTGCTGTACTTTCTATAGTGAAT
AGAGTTAGGCAGGGATATTCACCATTATCGTTTCAGACCCACCTCCCAACCCCGAGGGGACCCTTGCGCC
TTTTCCAAGGCAGCCCTGGGTTTGCGCAGGGACGCGGCTGCTCTGGGCGTGGTTCCGGGAAACGCAGCGG
CGCCGACCCTGGGTCTCGCACATTCTTCACGTCCGTTCGCAGCGTCACCCGGATCTTCGCCGCTACCCTT
GTGGGCCCCCCGGCGACGCTTCCTGCTCCGCCCCTAAGTCGGGAAGGTTCCTTGCGGTTCGCGGCGTGCC
GGACGTGACAAACGGAAGCCGCACGTCTCACTAGTACCCTCGCAGACGGACAGCGCCAGGGAGCAATGGC
AGCGCGCCGACCGCGATGGGCTGTGGCCAATAGCGGCTGCTCAGCAGGGCGCGCCGAGAGCAGCGGCCGG
GAAGGGGCGGTGCGGGAGGCGGGGTGTGGGGCGGTAGTGTGGGCCCTGTTCCTGCCCGCGCGGTGTTCCG
CATTCTGCAAGCCTCCGGAGCGCACGTCGGCAGTCGGCTCCCTCGTTGACCGAATCACCGACCTCTCTCC
CCAGGGGGTACCCAGCTGTCTAGAGAATTCTAGATCTTGAGACAAATGGCAGTATTCATCCACAATTTTA
AAAGAAAAGGGGGGATTGGGGGGTACAGTGCAGGGGAAAGAATAGTAGACATAATAGCAACAGACATACA
AACTAAAGAATTACAAAAACAAATTACAAAAATTCAAAATTTTCGGGTTTATTACAGGGACAGCAGAGAT
CCACTTTGGCGCCGGCTCGAGGGGG
